Addgene plasmid #32203: pcDNA3-tRSA-G quartet
Purpose: (Empty Backbone)
Depositing lab: Ian Macara. Depositing organization: University of Virginia. Publication: Efficient detection of RNA-protein interactions using tethered RNAs. Iioka H, Loiselle D, Haystead TA, Macara IG. Nucleic Acids Res. 2011 Apr;39(8):e53. Epub 2011 Feb 7. 10.1093/nar/gkq1316 PubMed 21300640.
Backbone
  Vector backbone: pcDNA3
  Vector type: Mammalian Expression
  Selectable markers: Neomycin (select with G418)
Growth in bacteria
  Bacterial resistance: Ampicillin, 100 μg/mL
  Growth temperature: 37°C
  Growth strain: XL1 Blue
  Copy number: High Copy
Terms and licenses: Academic/Nonprofit Terms; Industry Terms: Not Available to Industry
How to cite: pcDNA3-tRSA-G quartet was a gift from Ian Macara (Addgene plasmid # 32203 ; http://n2t.net/addgene:32203 ; RRID:Addgene_32203)
