[The description below was written by a language model from this plasmid's Addgene catalogue record and pLannotate feature annotations shown in this document.]
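Description:
pcDNA3-tRSA-G quartet is a 5.6 kb plasmid built on the pcDNA3 mammalian expression backbone. The repository catalogues it as an empty backbone and gives no separate insert field, so the payload can only be inferred from the name, the associated work on tethered RNAs for detecting RNA–protein interactions, and the feature table. It is maintained in E. coli through a high-copy ColE1/pUC-type origin with ampicillin resistance (β-lactamase under its own promoter). It also carries an f1 origin for single-stranded DNA production. For selection in mammalian cells, an SV40 early promoter drives the neomycin phosphotransferase gene, followed by an SV40 polyadenylation signal, allowing G418 selection.

The cloning region has the usual pcDNA3 layout: CMV immediate-early enhancer and promoter, then a T7 promoter, the insert region, an opposing SP6 promoter and the bGH polyadenylation signal. Within this region the annotation identifies a roughly 100 nt tRNA-like non-coding RNA element, consistent with the "tRSA" part of the name, a tRNA scaffold used to present an RNA tag. The "G quartet" presumably refers to a G-quartet-forming RNA sequence attached to that scaffold, but it is not annotated as a feature and the record does not describe it. The upstream T7 promoter would allow the scaffolded RNA to be made by in vitro transcription, while the CMV promoter permits transcription in mammalian cells. Short annotated fragments (HIV-1 LTR, ble, lacI, lac promoter/operator and bom) appear to be backbone remnants or partial matches with no evident functional role. The linked study points to use as a tethered RNA bait for capturing and identifying RNA-binding proteins.
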