Features (pLannotate 1.2.2; 21 found; start..end, strand, type, name):
    165..544     +  enhancer       CMV enhancer: human cytomegalovirus immediate early enhancer
    545..748     +  promoter       CMV promoter: human cytomegalovirus (CMV) immediate early promoter
    744..777     +  LTR            5' LTR (truncated) (fragment): truncated 5' long terminal repeat (LTR) from HIV-1
    793..811     +  promoter       T7 promoter: promoter for bacteriophage T7 RNA polymerase
    885..992     +  ncRNA          tRNA: Accession: RF00005 - tRNA
   1085..1103    -  promoter       SP6 promoter: promoter for bacteriophage SP6 RNA polymerase
   1129..1353    +  polyA_signal   bGH poly(A) signal: bovine growth hormone polyadenylation signal
   1357..1378    +  promoter       SV40 promoter (fragment): SV40 enhancer and early promoter
   1399..1827    +  rep_origin     f1 ori (sequence partly withheld): f1 bacteriophage origin of replication; arrow indicates direction of (+) strand synthesis
   1841..2170    +  promoter       SV40 promoter: SV40 enhancer and early promoter
   2237..3028    +  CDS            neo: KKA2_KLEPN - Also known as kan, nptII. Experimental evidence at protein level: Swiss-Prot protein existence level 1. Resistance to kanamycin, neomycin, paromomycin, ribostamycin, butirosin and gentamicin B. From Klebsiella pneumoniae.
   3052..3210    +  CDS            ble (fragment): BLE_KLEPN - Experimental evidence at protein level: Swiss-Prot protein existence level 1. Binding protein with a strong affinity to the bleomycin family of antibiotics. Binds to CL990; an antimitotic-antibiotic compound. From Klebsiella pneumoniae.
   3205..3326    +  polyA_signal   SV40 poly(A) signal: SV40 polyadenylation signal
   3399..3415    -  protein_bind   lac operator: The lac repressor binds to the lac operator to inhibit transcription in E. coli. This inhibition can be relieved by adding lactose or isopropyl-β-D-thiogalactopyranoside (IPTG). lac repressor encoded by lacI
   3423..3453    -  promoter       lac promoter: promoter for the E. coli lac operon
   3468..3489    -  protein_bind   CAP binding site: CAP binding activates transcription in the presence of cAMP. E. coli catabolite activator protein
   3502..3594    -  CDS            lacI (fragment): lac repressor; lacI; The lac repressor binds to the lac operator to inhibit transcription in E. coli. This inhibition can be relieved by adding lactose or isopropyl-β-D-thiogalactopyranoside (IPTG).
   3777..4365    -  rep_origin     ori: high-copy-number ColE1/pMB1/pBR322/pUC origin of replication
   4536..5396    -  CDS            AmpR: β-lactamase; bla; confers resistance to ampicillin, carbenicillin, and related antibiotics
   5397..5501    -  promoter       AmpR promoter: bla
   5560..10      -  misc_feature   bom (fragment) (across the origin): basis of mobility region from pBR322
>Addgene plasmid #32203 | pcDNA3-tRSA-G quartet | addgene full sequence | sequence record 199856 | Addgene NGS Result
AAGCCAGTATCTGCTCCCTGCTTGTGTGTTGGAGGTCGCTGAGTAGTGCGCGAGCAAAATTTAAGCTACA
ACAAGGCAAGGCTTGACCGACAATTGCATGAAGAATCTGCTTAGGGTTAGGCGTTTTGCGCTGCTTCGCG
ATGTACGGGCCAGATATACGCGTTGACATTGATTATTGACTAGTTATTAATAGTAATCAATTACGGGGTC
ATTAGTTCATAGCCCATATATGGAGTTCCGCGTTACATAACTTACGGTAAATGGCCCGCCTGGCTGACCG
CCCAACGACCCCCGCCCATTGACGTCAATAATGACGTATGTTCCCATAGTAACGCCAATAGGGACTTTCC
ATTGACGTCAATGGGTGGAGTATTTACGGTAAACTGCCCACTTGGCAGTACATCAAGTGTATCATATGCC
AAGTACGCCCCCTATTGACGTCAATGACGGTAAATGGCCCGCCTGGCATTATGCCCAGTACATGACCTTA
TGGGACTTTCCTACTTGGCAGTACATCTACGTATTAGTCATCGCTATTACCATGGTGATGCGGTTTTGGC
AGTACATCAATGGGCGTGGATAGCGGTTTGACTCACGGGGATTTCCAAGTCTCCACCCCATTGACGTCAA
TGGGAGTTTGTTTTGGCACCAAAATCAACGGGACTTTCCAAAATGTCGTAACAACTCCGCCCCATTGACG
CAAATGGGCGGTAGGCGTGTACGGTGGGAGGTCTATATAAGCAGAGCTCTCTGGCTAACTAGAGAACCCA
CTGCTTACTGGCTTATCGAAATTAATACGACTCACTATAGGGAGACCCAAGCTTGGTACCGAGCTCGGAT
CCACTAGTAACGGCCGCCAGTGTGCTGGAATTGAAAAAAAAAAAAGCCCGGATAGCTCAGTCGGTAGAGC
AGCGGCCTCGACCAGAATCATGCAAGTGCGTAAGATAGTCGCGGGTCGAGGCCGCGTCCAGGGTTCAAGT
CCCTGTTCGGGCGCCACTGCAGAAAAAAAAAAAAGAATTCGGCTGCGGTGTGGAAGGAGTGGCTGGGTTG
CGCAGCTCTCGAGCATGCATCTAGAGGGCCCTATTCTATAGTGTCACCTAAATGCTAGAGCTCGCTGATC
AGCCTCGACTGTGCCTTCTAGTTGCCAGCCATCTGTTGTTTGCCCCTCCCCCGTGCCTTCCTTGACCCTG
GAAGGTGCCACTCCCACTGTCCTTTCCTAATAAAATGAGGAAATTGCATCGCATTGTCTGAGTAGGTGTC
ATTCTATTCTGGGGGGTGGGGTGGGGCAGGACAGCAAGGGGGAGGATTGGGAAGACAATAGCAGGCATGC
TGGGGATGCGGTGGGCTCTATGGCTTCTGAGGCGGAAAGAACCAGCTGGGGCTCTAGGGGGTATCCCC
[124 nt withheld, positions 1399-1522]
C
[91 nt withheld, positions 1524-1614]
A
[49 nt withheld, positions 1616-1664]
CCTTTGACGTTGGAGTCCACGTTCTTT
[37 nt withheld, positions 1692-1728]
ACCCTATCTCGGTCTATTCTTTTGATTTATAAGGGATTTTGCCGATTTCGGCCTATTGGTTAAAAAATGA
GCTGATTTAACAAAAATTTAACGCGAATTAATTCTGTGGAATGTGTGTCAGTTAGGGTGTGGAAAGTCCC
CAGGCTCCCCAGCAGGCAGAAGTATGCAAAGCATGCATCTCAATTAGTCAGCAACCAGGTGTGGAAAGTC
CCCAGGCTCCCCAGCAGGCAGAAGTATGCAAAGCATGCATCTCAATTAGTCAGCAACCATAGTCCCGCCC
CTAACTCCGCCCATCCCGCCCCTAACTCCGCCCAGTTCCGCCCATTCTCCGCCCCATGGCTGACTAATTT
TTTTTATTTATGCAGAGGCCGAGGCCGCCTCTGCCTCTGAGCTATTCCAGAAGTAGTGAGGAGGCTTTTT
TGGAGGCCTAGGCTTTTGCAAAAAGCTCCCGGGAGCTTGTATATCCATTTTCGGATCTGATCAAGAGACA
GGATGAGGATCGTTTCGCATGATTGAACAAGATGGATTGCACGCAGGTTCTCCGGCCGCTTGGGTGGAGA
GGCTATTCGGCTATGACTGGGCACAACAGACAATCGGCTGCTCTGATGCCGCCGTGTTCCGGCTGTCAGC
GCAGGGGCGCCCGGTTCTTTTTGTCAAGACCGACCTGTCCGGTGCCCTGAATGAACTGCAGGACGAGGCA
GCGCGGCTATCGTGGCTGGCCACGACGGGCGTTCCTTGCGCAGCTGTGCTCGACGTTGTCACTGAAGCGG
GAAGGGACTGGCTGCTATTGGGCGAAGTGCCGGGGCAGGATCTCCTGTCATCTCACCTTGCTCCTGCCGA
GAAAGTATCCATCATGGCTGATGCAATGCGGCGGCTGCATACGCTTGATCCGGCTACCTGCCCATTCGAC
CACCAAGCGAAACATCGCATCGAGCGAGCACGTACTCGGATGGAAGCCGGTCTTGTCGATCAGGATGATC
TGGACGAAGAGCATCAGGGGCTCGCGCCAGCCGAACTGTTCGCCAGGCTCAAGGCGCGCATGCCCGACGG
CGAGGATCTCGTCGTGACCCATGGCGATGCCTGCTTGCCGAATATCATGGTGGAAAATGGCCGCTTTTCT
GGATTCATCGACTGTGGCCGGCTGGGTGTGGCGGACCGCTATCAGGACATAGCGTTGGCTACCCGTGATA
TTGCTGAAGAGCTTGGCGGCGAATGGGCTGACCGCTTCCTCGTGCTTTACGGTATCGCCGCTCCCGATTC
GCAGCGCATCGCCTTCTATCGCCTTCTTGACGAGTTCTTCTGAGCGGGACTCTGGGGTTCGAAATGACCG
ACCAAGCGACGCCCAACCTGCCATCACGAGATTTCGATTCCACCGCCGCCTTCTATGAAAGGTTGGGCTT
CGGAATCGTTTTCCGGGACGCCGGCTGGATGATCCTCCAGCGCGGGGATCTCATGCTGGAGTTCTTCGCC
CACCCCAACTTGTTTATTGCAGCTTATAATGGTTACAAATAAAGCAATAGCATCACAAATTTCACAAATA
AAGCATTTTTTTCACTGCATTCTAGTTGTGGTTTGTCCAAACTCATCAATGTATCTTATCATGTCTGTAT
ACCGTCGACCTCTAGCTAGAGCTTGGCGTAATCATGGTCATAGCTGTTTCCTGTGTGAAATTGTTATCCG
CTCACAATTCCACACAACATACGAGCCGGAAGCATAAAGTGTAAAGCCTGGGGTGCCTAATGAGTGAGCT
AACTCACATTAATTGCGTTGCGCTCACTGCCCGCTTTCCAGTCGGGAAACCTGTCGTGCCAGCTGCATTA
ATGAATCGGCCAACGCGCGGGGAGAGGCGGTTTGCGTATTGGGCGCTCTTCCGCTTCCTCGCTCACTGAC
TCGCTGCGCTCGGTCGTTCGGCTGCGGCGAGCGGTATCAGCTCACTCAAAGGCGGTAATACGGTTATCCA
CAGAATCAGGGGATAACGCAGGAAAGAACATGTGAGCAAAAGGCCAGCAAAAGGCCAGGAACCGTAAAAA
GGCCGCGTTGCTGGCGTTTTTCCATAGGCTCCGCCCCCCTGACGAGCATCACAAAAATCGACGCTCAAGT
CAGAGGTGGCGAAACCCGACAGGACTATAAAGATACCAGGCGTTTCCCCCTGGAAGCTCCCTCGTGCGCT
CTCCTGTTCCGACCCTGCCGCTTACCGGATACCTGTCCGCCTTTCTCCCTTCGGGAAGCGTGGCGCTTTC
TCATAGCTCACGCTGTAGGTATCTCAGTTCGGTGTAGGTCGTTCGCTCCAAGCTGGGCTGTGTGCACGAA
CCCCCCGTTCAGCCCGACCGCTGCGCCTTATCCGGTAACTATCGTCTTGAGTCCAACCCGGTAAGACACG
ACTTATCGCCACTGGCAGCAGCCACTGGTAACAGGATTAGCAGAGCGAGGTATGTAGGCGGTGCTACAGA
GTTCTTGAAGTGGTGGCCTAACTACGGCTACACTAGAAGAACAGTATTTGGTATCTGCGCTCTGCTGAAG
CCAGTTACCTTCGGAAAAAGAGTTGGTAGCTCTTGATCCGGCAAACAAACCACCGCTGGTAGCGGTGGTT
TTTTTGTTTGCAAGCAGCAGATTACGCGCAGAAAAAAAGGATCTCAAGAAGATCCTTTGATCTTTTCTAC
GGGGTCTGACGCTCAGTGGAACGAAAACTCACGTTAAGGGATTTTGGTCATGAGATTATCAAAAAGGATC
TTCACCTAGATCCTTTTAAATTAAAAATGAAGTTTTAAATCAATCTAAAGTATATATGAGTAAACTTGGT
CTGACAGTTACCAATGCTTAATCAGTGAGGCACCTATCTCAGCGATCTGTCTATTTCGTTCATCCATAGT
TGCCTGACTCCCCGTCGTGTAGATAACTACGATACGGGAGGGCTTACCATCTGGCCCCAGTGCTGCAATG
ATACCGCGAGACCCACGCTCACCGGCTCCAGATTTATCAGCAATAAACCAGCCAGCCGGAAGGGCCGAGC
GCAGAAGTGGTCCTGCAACTTTATCCGCCTCCATCCAGTCTATTAATTGTTGCCGGGAAGCTAGAGTAAG
TAGTTCGCCAGTTAATAGTTTGCGCAACGTTGTTGCCATTGCTACAGGCATCGTGGTGTCACGCTCGTCG
TTTGGTATGGCTTCATTCAGCTCCGGTTCCCAACGATCAAGGCGAGTTACATGATCCCCCATGTTGTGCA
AAAAAGCGGTTAGCTCCTTCGGTCCTCCGATCGTTGTCAGAAGTAAGTTGGCCGCAGTGTTATCACTCAT
GGTTATGGCAGCACTGCATAATTCTCTTACTGTCATGCCATCCGTAAGATGCTTTTCTGTGACTGGTGAG
TACTCAACCAAGTCATTCTGAGAATAGTGTATGCGGCGACCGAGTTGCTCTTGCCCGGCGTCAATACGGG
ATAATACCGCGCCACATAGCAGAACTTTAAAAGTGCTCATCATTGGAAAACGTTCTTCGGGGCGAAAACT
CTCAAGGATCTTACCGCTGTTGAGATCCAGTTCGATGTAACCCACTCGTGCACCCAACTGATCTTCAGCA
TCTTTTACTTTCACCAGCGTTTCTGGGTGAGCAAAAACAGGAAGGCAAAATGCCGCAAAAAAGGGAATAA
GGGCGACACGGAAATGTTGAATACTCATACTCTTCCTTTTTCAATATTATTGAAGCATTTATCAGGGTTA
TTGTCTCATGAGCGGATACATATTTGAATGTATTTAGAAAAATAAACAAATAGGGGTTCCGCGCACATTT
CCCCGAAAAGTGCCACCTGACGTCGACGGATCGGGAGATCTCCCGATCCCCTATGGTGCACTCTCAGTAC
AATCTGCTCTGATGCCGCATAGTT
